Addgene plasmid #85203: ReNL/pcDNA3
Purpose: Red color variant of bright luminescent protein
Depositing lab: Takeharu Nagai. Depositing organization: The University of Osaka. Publication: Five colour variants of bright luminescent protein for real-time multicolour bioimaging. Suzuki K, Kimura T, Shinoda H, Bai G, Daniels MJ, Arai Y, Nakano M, Nagai T. Nat Commun. 2016 Dec 14;7:13718. doi: 10.1038/ncomms13718. PubMed 27966527.
Backbone
  Vector backbone: pcDNA3
  Backbone manufacturer: Invitrogen
  Vector type: Mammalian Expression
  Selectable markers: Neomycin (select with G418)
Growth in bacteria
  Bacterial resistance: Ampicillin, 100 μg/mL
  Growth temperature: 37°C
  Growth strain: DH5alpha
  Copy number: High Copy
Gene/Insert
  Gene/Insert name: Red enhanced Nano-lantern (alt name: ReNL)
  Species: Synthetic
  Insert size (bp): 1908
  GenBank ID: LC128718
  Promoter: CMV
  Cloning method: Restriction Enzyme; 5′ cloning site BamHI (not destroyed); 3′ cloning site EcoRI (not destroyed)
  Sequencing primers: 5′ AATACGACTCACTATA; 3′ TAGAAGGCACAGTCGAGG
Terms and licenses: Academic/Nonprofit Terms; Industry Terms: Not Available to Industry
How to cite: ReNL/pcDNA3 was a gift from Takeharu Nagai (Addgene plasmid # 85203 ; http://n2t.net/addgene:85203 ; RRID:Addgene_85203)
