[The description below was written by a language model from this plasmid's Addgene catalogue record and pLannotate feature annotations shown in this document.]
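Description:
ReNL/pcDNA3 is a mammalian expression plasmid built on the Invitrogen pcDNA3 backbone that encodes Red enhanced Nano-lantern (ReNL), the red member of a set of colour variants of a bright luminescent protein. The sequenced record is 7,335 nt. It propagates in E. coli at high copy from a ColE1/pUC-type origin under ampicillin selection (AmpR with its own bla promoter). An f1 origin is also present. For stable selection in mammalian cells, an SV40 early promoter drives the neomycin phosphotransferase gene, terminated by an SV40 poly(A) signal, which confers G418 resistance.

The synthetic insert, listed as 1,908 bp, was cloned between BamHI and EcoRI sites that are both retained. It sits downstream of the human CMV immediate-early enhancer and promoter and upstream of the bovine growth hormone polyadenylation signal. The feature table resolves the insert into a tdTomato coding sequence followed almost immediately by human codon-optimised NanoLuc luciferase, consistent with a single fusion protein. In Nano-lantern designs of this kind, the luciferase oxidises its substrate and passes the energy by resonance transfer to the attached fluorescent protein, so the emitted light shifts toward the acceptor's colour, here red-orange. This produces a bright signal without excitation light. T7 and SP6 phage promoters flank the cloning region, as is standard for pcDNA3, and can serve for in vitro transcription or as sequencing primer sites. Short annotated fragments such as the HIV-1 LTR, ble, lacI and bom hits are probably backbone remnants or annotation artefacts rather than functional elements.

The construct is intended for transient or G418-selected stable expression of ReNL in mammalian cells, as a red reporter for real-time, multicolour bioluminescence imaging alongside the other colour variants.
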