Features (pLannotate 1.2.2; 22 found; start..end, strand, type, name):
    151..530     +  enhancer       CMV enhancer: human cytomegalovirus immediate early enhancer
    531..734     +  promoter       CMV promoter: human cytomegalovirus (CMV) immediate early promoter
    730..763     +  LTR            5' LTR (truncated) (fragment): truncated 5' long terminal repeat (LTR) from HIV-1
    779..797     +  promoter       T7 promoter: promoter for bacteriophage T7 RNA polymerase
    836..2236    +  CDS            tdTomato: tdTomato is a basic (constitutively fluorescent) orange fluorescent protein published in 2004, derived from Discosoma sp.. It is reported to be a somewhat slowly-maturing tandem dimer with low acid sensitivity.
   2243..2743    +  CDS            Nluc: NanoLuc® luciferase human codon-optimized
   2804..2822    -  promoter       SP6 promoter: promoter for bacteriophage SP6 RNA polymerase
   2848..3072    +  polyA_signal   bGH poly(A) signal: bovine growth hormone polyadenylation signal
   3076..3097    +  promoter       SV40 promoter (fragment): SV40 enhancer and early promoter
   3118..3546    +  rep_origin     f1 ori (sequence partly withheld): f1 bacteriophage origin of replication; arrow indicates direction of (+) strand synthesis
   3560..3889    +  promoter       SV40 promoter: SV40 enhancer and early promoter
   3956..4747    +  CDS            neo: KKA2_KLEPN - Also known as kan, nptII. Experimental evidence at protein level: Swiss-Prot protein existence level 1. Resistance to kanamycin, neomycin, paromomycin, ribostamycin, butirosin and gentamicin B. From Klebsiella pneumoniae.
   4771..4929    +  CDS            ble (fragment): BLE_KLEPN - Experimental evidence at protein level: Swiss-Prot protein existence level 1. Binding protein with a strong affinity to the bleomycin family of antibiotics. Binds to CL990; an antimitotic-antibiotic compound. From Klebsiella pneumoniae.
   4924..5045    +  polyA_signal   SV40 poly(A) signal: SV40 polyadenylation signal
   5118..5134    -  protein_bind   lac operator: The lac repressor binds to the lac operator to inhibit transcription in E. coli. This inhibition can be relieved by adding lactose or isopropyl-β-D-thiogalactopyranoside (IPTG). lac repressor encoded by lacI
   5142..5172    -  promoter       lac promoter: promoter for the E. coli lac operon
   5187..5208    -  protein_bind   CAP binding site: CAP binding activates transcription in the presence of cAMP. E. coli catabolite activator protein
   5221..5313    -  CDS            lacI (fragment): lac repressor; lacI; The lac repressor binds to the lac operator to inhibit transcription in E. coli. This inhibition can be relieved by adding lactose or isopropyl-β-D-thiogalactopyranoside (IPTG).
   5496..6084    -  rep_origin     ori: high-copy-number ColE1/pMB1/pBR322/pUC origin of replication
   6255..7115    -  CDS            AmpR: β-lactamase; bla; confers resistance to ampicillin, carbenicillin, and related antibiotics
   7116..7220    -  promoter       AmpR promoter: bla
   7279..7331    -  misc_feature   bom (fragment): basis of mobility region from pBR322
>Addgene plasmid #85203 | ReNL/pcDNA3 | addgene full sequence | sequence record 252633 | Addgene NGS Result
TCCCTGCTTGTGTGTTGGAGGTCGCTGAGTAGTGCGCGAGCAAAATTTAAGCTACAACAAGGCAAGGCTT
GACCGACAATTGCATGAAGAATCTGCTTAGGGTTAGGCGTTTTGCGCTGCTTCGCGATGTACGGGCCAGA
TATACGCGTTGACATTGATTATTGACTAGTTATTAATAGTAATCAATTACGGGGTCATTAGTTCATAGCC
CATATATGGAGTTCCGCGTTACATAACTTACGGTAAATGGCCCGCCTGGCTGACCGCCCAACGACCCCCG
CCCATTGACGTCAATAATGACGTATGTTCCCATAGTAACGCCAATAGGGACTTTCCATTGACGTCAATGG
GTGGAGTATTTACGGTAAACTGCCCACTTGGCAGTACATCAAGTGTATCATATGCCAAGTACGCCCCCTA
TTGACGTCAATGACGGTAAATGGCCCGCCTGGCATTATGCCCAGTACATGACCTTATGGGACTTTCCTAC
TTGGCAGTACATCTACGTATTAGTCATCGCTATTACCATGGTGATGCGGTTTTGGCAGTACATCAATGGG
CGTGGATAGCGGTTTGACTCACGGGGATTTCCAAGTCTCCACCCCATTGACGTCAATGGGAGTTTGTTTT
GGCACCAAAATCAACGGGACTTTCCAAAATGTCGTAACAACTCCGCCCCATTGACGCAAATGGGCGGTAG
GCGTGTACGGTGGGAGGTCTATATAAGCAGAGCTCTCTGGCTAACTAGAGAACCCACTGCTTACTGGCTT
ATCGAAATTAATACGACTCACTATAGGGAGACCCAAGCTTGGTACCGAGCTCGGATCCCGCCACCATGGT
GAGCAAGGGCGAGGAGGTCATCAAAGAGTTCATGCGCTTCAAGGTGCGCATGGAGGGCTCCATGAACGGC
CACGAGTTCGAGATCGAGGGCGAGGGCGAGGGCCGCCCCTACGAGGGCACCCAGACCGCCAAGCTGAAGG
TGACCAAGGGCGGCCCCCTGCCCTTCGCCTGGGACATCCTGTCCCCCCAGTTCATGTACGGCTCCAAGGC
GTACGTGAAGCACCCCGCCGACATCCCCGATTACAAGAAGCTGTCCTTCCCCGAGGGCTTCAAGTGGGAG
CGCGTGATGAACTTCGAGGACGGCGGTCTGGTGACCGTGACCCAGGACTCCTCCCTGCAGGACGGCACGC
TGATCTACAAGGTGAAGATGCGCGGCACCAACTTCCCCCCCGACGGCCCCGTAATGCAGAAGAAGACCAT
GGGCTGGGAGGCCTCCACCGAGCGCCTGTACCCCCGCGACGGCGTGCTGAAGGGCGAGATCCACCAGGCC
CTGAAGCTGAAGGACGGCGGCCACTACCTGGTGGAGTTCAAGACCATCTACATGGCCAAGAAGCCCGTGC
AACTGCCCGGCTACTACTACGTGGACACCAAGCTGGACATCACCTCCCACAACGAGGACTACACCATCGT
GGAACAGTACGAGCGCTCCGAGGGCCGCCACCACCTGTTCCTGGGGCATGGCACCGGCAGCACCGGCAGC
GGCAGCTCCGGCACCGCCTCCTCCGAGGACAACAACATGGCCGTCATCAAAGAGTTCATGCGCTTCAAGG
TGCGCATGGAGGGCTCCATGAACGGCCACGAGTTCGAGATCGAGGGCGAGGGCGAGGGCCGCCCCTACGA
GGGCACCCAGACCGCCAAGCTGAAGGTGACCAAGGGCGGCCCCCTGCCCTTCGCCTGGGACATCCTGTCC
CCCCAGTTCATGTACGGCTCCAAGGCGTACGTGAAGCACCCCGCCGACATCCCCGATTACAAGAAGCTGT
CCTTCCCCGAGGGCTTCAAGTGGGAGCGCGTGATGAACTTCGAGGACGGCGGTCTGGTGACCGTGACCCA
GGACTCCTCCCTGCAGGACGGCACGCTGATCTACAAGGTGAAGATGCGCGGCACCAACTTCCCCCCCGAC
GGCCCCGTAATGCAGAAGAAGACCATGGGCTGGGAGGCCTCCACCGAGCGCCTGTACCCCCGCGACGGCG
TGCTGAAGGGCGAGATCCACCAGGCCCTGAAGCTGAAGGACGGCGGCCACTACCTGGTGGAGTTCAAGAC
CATCTACATGGCCAAGAAGCCCGTGCAACTGCCCGGCTACTACTACGTGGACACCAAGCTGGACATCACC
TCCCACAACGAGGACTACACCATCGTGGAACAGTACGAGCGCTCCGAGGGCCGCCACCACCTGTTCCGGC
TGGAAGATTTCGTTGGGGACTGGCGACAGACAGCCGGCTACAACCTGGACCAAGTCCTTGAACAGGGAGG
TGTGTCCAGTTTGTTTCAGAATCTCGGGGTGTCCGTAACTCCGATCCAAAGGATTGTCCTGAGCGGTGAA
AATGGGCTGAAGATCGACATCCATGTCATCATCCCGTATGAAGGTCTGAGCGGCGACCAAATGGGCCAGA
TCGAAAAAATTTTTAAGGTGGTGTACCCTGTGGATGATCATCACTTTAAGGTGATCCTGCACTATGGCAC
ACTGGTAATCGACGGGGTTACGCCGAACATGATCGACTATTTCGGACGGCCGTATGAAGGCATCGCCGTG
TTCGACGGCAAAAAGATCACTGTAACAGGGACCCTGTGGAACGGCAACAAAATTATCGACGAGCGCCTGA
TCAACCCCGACGGCTCCCTGCTGTTCCGAGTAACCATCAACGGAGTGACCGGCTGGCGGCTGTGCGAACG
CATTCTGGCGTAAGAATTCTGCAGATATCCATCACACTGGCGGCCGCTCGAGCATGCATCTAGAGGGCCC
TATTCTATAGTGTCACCTAAATGCTAGAGCTCGCTGATCAGCCTCGACTGTGCCTTCTAGTTGCCAGCCA
TCTGTTGTTTGCCCCTCCCCCGTGCCTTCCTTGACCCTGGAAGGTGCCACTCCCACTGTCCTTTCCTAAT
AAAATGAGGAAATTGCATCGCATTGTCTGAGTAGGTGTCATTCTATTCTGGGGGGTGGGGTGGGGCAGGA
CAGCAAGGGGGAGGATTGGGAAGACAATAGCAGGCATGCTGGGGATGCGGTGGGCTCTATGGCTTCTGAG
GCGGAAAGAACCAGCTGGGGCTCTAGGGGGTATCCCC
[124 nt withheld, positions 3118-3241]
C
[91 nt withheld, positions 3243-3333]
A
[49 nt withheld, positions 3335-3383]
CCTTTGACGTTGGAGTCCACGTTCTTT
[37 nt withheld, positions 3411-3447]
ACCCTATCTCGGTCTATTCTTTTGATTTATAAGGGATTTTGCCGATTTCGGCCTATTGGTTAAAAAATGA
GCTGATTTAACAAAAATTTAACGCGAATTAATTCTGTGGAATGTGTGTCAGTTAGGGTGTGGAAAGTCCC
CAGGCTCCCCAGCAGGCAGAAGTATGCAAAGCATGCATCTCAATTAGTCAGCAACCAGGTGTGGAAAGTC
CCCAGGCTCCCCAGCAGGCAGAAGTATGCAAAGCATGCATCTCAATTAGTCAGCAACCATAGTCCCGCCC
CTAACTCCGCCCATCCCGCCCCTAACTCCGCCCAGTTCCGCCCATTCTCCGCCCCATGGCTGACTAATTT
TTTTTATTTATGCAGAGGCCGAGGCCGCCTCTGCCTCTGAGCTATTCCAGAAGTAGTGAGGAGGCTTTTT
TGGAGGCCTAGGCTTTTGCAAAAAGCTCCCGGGAGCTTGTATATCCATTTTCGGATCTGATCAAGAGACA
GGATGAGGATCGTTTCGCATGATTGAACAAGATGGATTGCACGCAGGTTCTCCGGCCGCTTGGGTGGAGA
GGCTATTCGGCTATGACTGGGCACAACAGACAATCGGCTGCTCTGATGCCGCCGTGTTCCGGCTGTCAGC
GCAGGGGCGCCCGGTTCTTTTTGTCAAGACCGACCTGTCCGGTGCCCTGAATGAACTGCAGGACGAGGCA
GCGCGGCTATCGTGGCTGGCCACGACGGGCGTTCCTTGCGCAGCTGTGCTCGACGTTGTCACTGAAGCGG
GAAGGGACTGGCTGCTATTGGGCGAAGTGCCGGGGCAGGATCTCCTGTCATCTCACCTTGCTCCTGCCGA
GAAAGTATCCATCATGGCTGATGCAATGCGGCGGCTGCATACGCTTGATCCGGCTACCTGCCCATTCGAC
CACCAAGCGAAACATCGCATCGAGCGAGCACGTACTCGGATGGAAGCCGGTCTTGTCGATCAGGATGATC
TGGACGAAGAGCATCAGGGGCTCGCGCCAGCCGAACTGTTCGCCAGGCTCAAGGCGCGCATGCCCGACGG
CGAGGATCTCGTCGTGACCCATGGCGATGCCTGCTTGCCGAATATCATGGTGGAAAATGGCCGCTTTTCT
GGATTCATCGACTGTGGCCGGCTGGGTGTGGCGGACCGCTATCAGGACATAGCGTTGGCTACCCGTGATA
TTGCTGAAGAGCTTGGCGGCGAATGGGCTGACCGCTTCCTCGTGCTTTACGGTATCGCCGCTCCCGATTC
GCAGCGCATCGCCTTCTATCGCCTTCTTGACGAGTTCTTCTGAGCGGGACTCTGGGGTTCGAAATGACCG
ACCAAGCGACGCCCAACCTGCCATCACGAGATTTCGATTCCACCGCCGCCTTCTATGAAAGGTTGGGCTT
CGGAATCGTTTTCCGGGACGCCGGCTGGATGATCCTCCAGCGCGGGGATCTCATGCTGGAGTTCTTCGCC
CACCCCAACTTGTTTATTGCAGCTTATAATGGTTACAAATAAAGCAATAGCATCACAAATTTCACAAATA
AAGCATTTTTTTCACTGCATTCTAGTTGTGGTTTGTCCAAACTCATCAATGTATCTTATCATGTCTGTAT
ACCGTCGACCTCTAGCTAGAGCTTGGCGTAATCATGGTCATAGCTGTTTCCTGTGTGAAATTGTTATCCG
CTCACAATTCCACACAACATACGAGCCGGAAGCATAAAGTGTAAAGCCTGGGGTGCCTAATGAGTGAGCT
AACTCACATTAATTGCGTTGCGCTCACTGCCCGCTTTCCAGTCGGGAAACCTGTCGTGCCAGCTGCATTA
ATGAATCGGCCAACGCGCGGGGAGAGGCGGTTTGCGTATTGGGCGCTCTTCCGCTTCCTCGCTCACTGAC
TCGCTGCGCTCGGTCGTTCGGCTGCGGCGAGCGGTATCAGCTCACTCAAAGGCGGTAATACGGTTATCCA
CAGAATCAGGGGATAACGCAGGAAAGAACATGTGAGCAAAAGGCCAGCAAAAGGCCAGGAACCGTAAAAA
GGCCGCGTTGCTGGCGTTTTTCCATAGGCTCCGCCCCCCTGACGAGCATCACAAAAATCGACGCTCAAGT
CAGAGGTGGCGAAACCCGACAGGACTATAAAGATACCAGGCGTTTCCCCCTGGAAGCTCCCTCGTGCGCT
CTCCTGTTCCGACCCTGCCGCTTACCGGATACCTGTCCGCCTTTCTCCCTTCGGGAAGCGTGGCGCTTTC
TCATAGCTCACGCTGTAGGTATCTCAGTTCGGTGTAGGTCGTTCGCTCCAAGCTGGGCTGTGTGCACGAA
CCCCCCGTTCAGCCCGACCGCTGCGCCTTATCCGGTAACTATCGTCTTGAGTCCAACCCGGTAAGACACG
ACTTATCGCCACTGGCAGCAGCCACTGGTAACAGGATTAGCAGAGCGAGGTATGTAGGCGGTGCTACAGA
GTTCTTGAAGTGGTGGCCTAACTACGGCTACACTAGAAGAACAGTATTTGGTATCTGCGCTCTGCTGAAG
CCAGTTACCTTCGGAAAAAGAGTTGGTAGCTCTTGATCCGGCAAACAAACCACCGCTGGTAGCGGTGGTT
TTTTTGTTTGCAAGCAGCAGATTACGCGCAGAAAAAAAGGATCTCAAGAAGATCCTTTGATCTTTTCTAC
GGGGTCTGACGCTCAGTGGAACGAAAACTCACGTTAAGGGATTTTGGTCATGAGATTATCAAAAAGGATC
TTCACCTAGATCCTTTTAAATTAAAAATGAAGTTTTAAATCAATCTAAAGTATATATGAGTAAACTTGGT
CTGACAGTTACCAATGCTTAATCAGTGAGGCACCTATCTCAGCGATCTGTCTATTTCGTTCATCCATAGT
TGCCTGACTCCCCGTCGTGTAGATAACTACGATACGGGAGGGCTTACCATCTGGCCCCAGTGCTGCAATG
ATACCGCGAGACCCACGCTCACCGGCTCCAGATTTATCAGCAATAAACCAGCCAGCCGGAAGGGCCGAGC
GCAGAAGTGGTCCTGCAACTTTATCCGCCTCCATCCAGTCTATTAATTGTTGCCGGGAAGCTAGAGTAAG
TAGTTCGCCAGTTAATAGTTTGCGCAACGTTGTTGCCATTGCTACAGGCATCGTGGTGTCACGCTCGTCG
TTTGGTATGGCTTCATTCAGCTCCGGTTCCCAACGATCAAGGCGAGTTACATGATCCCCCATGTTGTGCA
AAAAAGCGGTTAGCTCCTTCGGTCCTCCGATCGTTGTCAGAAGTAAGTTGGCCGCAGTGTTATCACTCAT
GGTTATGGCAGCACTGCATAATTCTCTTACTGTCATGCCATCCGTAAGATGCTTTTCTGTGACTGGTGAG
TACTCAACCAAGTCATTCTGAGAATAGTGTATGCGGCGACCGAGTTGCTCTTGCCCGGCGTCAATACGGG
ATAATACCGCGCCACATAGCAGAACTTTAAAAGTGCTCATCATTGGAAAACGTTCTTCGGGGCGAAAACT
CTCAAGGATCTTACCGCTGTTGAGATCCAGTTCGATGTAACCCACTCGTGCACCCAACTGATCTTCAGCA
TCTTTTACTTTCACCAGCGTTTCTGGGTGAGCAAAAACAGGAAGGCAAAATGCCGCAAAAAAGGGAATAA
GGGCGACACGGAAATGTTGAATACTCATACTCTTCCTTTTTCAATATTATTGAAGCATTTATCAGGGTTA
TTGTCTCATGAGCGGATACATATTTGAATGTATTTAGAAAAATAAACAAATAGGGGTTCCGCGCACATTT
CCCCGAAAAGTGCCACCTGACGTCGACGGATCGGGAGATCTCCCGATCCCCTATGGTGCACTCTCAGTAC
AATCTGCTCTGATGCCGCATAGTTAAGCCAGTATCTGC
