>Addgene plasmid #85203 | ReNL/pcDNA3 | depositor partial sequence | sequence record 164334 | ReNL/pcDNA3 sequence 1908 bps
ATGGTGAGCAAGGGCGAGGAGGTCATCAAAGAGTTCATGCGCTTCAAGGTGCGCATGGAGGGCTCCATGA
ACGGCCACGAGTTCGAGATCGAGGGCGAGGGCGAGGGCCGCCCCTACGAGGGCACCCAGACCGCCAAGCT
GAAGGTGACCAAGGGCGGCCCCCTGCCCTTCGCCTGGGACATCCTGTCCCCCCAGTTCATGTACGGCTCC
AAGGCGTACGTGAAGCACCCCGCCGACATCCCCGATTACAAGAAGCTGTCCTTCCCCGAGGGCTTCAAGT
GGGAGCGCGTGATGAACTTCGAGGACGGCGGTCTGGTGACCGTGACCCAGGACTCCTCCCTGCAGGACGG
CACGCTGATCTACAAGGTGAAGATGCGCGGCACCAACTTCCCCCCCGACGGCCCCGTAATGCAGAAGAAG
ACCATGGGCTGGGAGGCCTCCACCGAGCGCCTGTACCCCCGCGACGGCGTGCTGAAGGGCGAGATCCACC
AGGCCCTGAAGCTGAAGGACGGCGGCCACTACCTGGTGGAGTTCAAGACCATCTACATGGCCAAGAAGCC
CGTGCAACTGCCCGGCTACTACTACGTGGACACCAAGCTGGACATCACCTCCCACAACGAGGACTACACC
ATCGTGGAACAGTACGAGCGCTCCGAGGGCCGCCACCACCTGTTCCTGGGGCATGGCACCGGCAGCACCG
GCAGCGGCAGCTCCGGCACCGCCTCCTCCGAGGACAACAACATGGCCGTCATCAAAGAGTTCATGCGCTT
CAAGGTGCGCATGGAGGGCTCCATGAACGGCCACGAGTTCGAGATCGAGGGCGAGGGCGAGGGCCGCCCC
TACGAGGGCACCCAGACCGCCAAGCTGAAGGTGACCAAGGGCGGCCCCCTGCCCTTCGCCTGGGACATCC
TGTCCCCCCAGTTCATGTACGGCTCCAAGGCGTACGTGAAGCACCCCGCCGACATCCCCGATTACAAGAA
GCTGTCCTTCCCCGAGGGCTTCAAGTGGGAGCGCGTGATGAACTTCGAGGACGGCGGTCTGGTGACCGTG
ACCCAGGACTCCTCCCTGCAGGACGGCACGCTGATCTACAAGGTGAAGATGCGCGGCACCAACTTCCCCC
CCGACGGCCCCGTAATGCAGAAGAAGACCATGGGCTGGGAGGCCTCCACCGAGCGCCTGTACCCCCGCGA
CGGCGTGCTGAAGGGCGAGATCCACCAGGCCCTGAAGCTGAAGGACGGCGGCCACTACCTGGTGGAGTTC
AAGACCATCTACATGGCCAAGAAGCCCGTGCAACTGCCCGGCTACTACTACGTGGACACCAAGCTGGACA
TCACCTCCCACAACGAGGACTACACCATCGTGGAACAGTACGAGCGCTCCGAGGGCCGCCACCACCTGTT
CCGGCTGGAAGATTTCGTTGGGGACTGGCGACAGACAGCCGGCTACAACCTGGACCAAGTCCTTGAACAG
GGAGGTGTGTCCAGTTTGTTTCAGAATCTCGGGGTGTCCGTAACTCCGATCCAAAGGATTGTCCTGAGCG
GTGAAAATGGGCTGAAGATCGACATCCATGTCATCATCCCGTATGAAGGTCTGAGCGGCGACCAAATGGG
CCAGATCGAAAAAATTTTTAAGGTGGTGTACCCTGTGGATGATCATCACTTTAAGGTGATCCTGCACTAT
GGCACACTGGTAATCGACGGGGTTACGCCGAACATGATCGACTATTTCGGACGGCCGTATGAAGGCATCG
CCGTGTTCGACGGCAAAAAGATCACTGTAACAGGGACCCTGTGGAACGGCAACAAAATTATCGACGAGCG
CCTGATCAACCCCGACGGCTCCCTGCTGTTCCGAGTAACCATCAACGGAGTGACCGGCTGGCGGCTGTGC
GAACGCATTCTGGCGTAA
