>Addgene plasmid #85203 | ReNL/pcDNA3 | addgene partial sequence | sequence record 168254 | CMV-F 5'-CGCAAATGGGCGGTAGGCGTG-3'
CTAGAGAACCCACTGCTTACTGGCTTATCGAAATTAATACGACTCACTATAGGGAGACCCAAGCTTGGTA
CCGAGCTCGGATCCCGCCACCATGGTGAGCAAGGGCGAGGAGGTCATCAAAGAGTTCATGCGCTTCAAGG
TGCGCATGGAGGGCTCCATGAACGGCCACGAGTTCGAGATCGAGGGCGAGGGCGAGGGCCGCCCCTACGA
GGGCACCCAGACCGCCAAGCTGAAGGTGACCAAGGGCGGCCCCCTGCCCTTCGCCTGGGACATCCTGTCC
CCCCAGTTCATGTACGGCTCCAAGGCGTACGTGAAGCACCCCGCCGACATCCCCGATTACAAGAAGCTGT
CCTTCCCCGAGGGCTTCAAGTGGGAGCGCGTGATGAACTTCGAGGACGGCGGTCTGGTGACCGTGACCCA
GGACTCCTCCCTGCAGGACGGCACGCTGATCTACAAGGTGAAGATGCGCGGCACCAACTTCCCCCCCGAC
GGCCCCGTAATGCAGAAGAAGACCATGGGCTGGGAGGCCTCCACCGAGCGCCTGTACCCCCGCGACGGCG
TGCTGAAGGGCGAGATCCACCAGGCCCTGAAGCTGAAGGACGGCGGCCACTACCTGGTGGAGTTCAAGAC
CATCTACATGGCCAAGAAGCCCGTGCAACTGCCCGGCTACTACTACGTGGACACCAAGCTGGACATCACC
TCCCACAACGAGGACTACACCATCGTGGAACAGTACGAGCGCTCCGAGGGCCGCCACCACCTGTTCCT
