>Addgene plasmid #85203 | ReNL/pcDNA3 | addgene partial sequence | sequence record 168255 | BGH-rev 5'-TAGAAGGCACAGTCGAGG-3'
CTCTAGATGCATGCTCGAGCGGCCGCCAGTGTGATGGATATCTGCAGAATTCTTACGCCAGAATGCGTTC
GCACAGCCGCCAGCCGGTCACTCCGTTGATGGTTACTCGGAACAGCAGGGAGCCGTCGGGGTTGATCAGG
CGCTCGTCGATAATTTTGTTGCCGTTCCACAGGGTCCCTGTTACAGTGATCTTTTTGCCGTCGAACACGG
CGATGCCTTCATACGGCCGTCCGAAATAGTCGATCATGTTCGGCGTAACCCCGTCGATTACCAGTGTGCC
ATAGTGCAGGATCACCTTAAAGTGATGATCATCCACAGGGTACACCACCTTAAAAATTTTTTCGATCTGG
CCCATTTGGTCGCCGCTCAGACCTTCATACGGGATGATGACATGGATGTCGATCTTCAGCCCATTTTCAC
CGCTCAGGACAATCCTTTGGATCGGAGTTACGGACACCCCGAGATTCTGAAACAAACTGGACACACCTCC
CTGTTCAAGGACTTGGTCCAGGTTGTAGCCGGCTGTCTGTCGCCAGTCCCCAACGAAATCTTCCAGCCGG
AACAGGTGGTGGCGGCCCTCGGAGCGCTCGTACTGTTCCACGATGGTGTAGTCCTCGTTGTGGGAGGTGA
TGTCCAGCTTGGTGTCCACGTAGTAGTAGCCGGGCAGTTGCACGGGCTTCTTGGCCATGTAGATGGTCTT
GAACTCCACCAGGTAGTGGCCGCCGTCCTTCAGCTTCAGGGCCTGGTGGATCTCGCCCTTCAGCACGCCG
TCGCGGGGGTACAGGCGCTCGGTGGAGGCCTCCCAGCCCATGGTCTTCTTCTGCATTACGGGGCCGTCGG
GGGGGAAGTTGGTGCCGCGCATCTTCACCTTGTAG
